Addgene plasmid #125884: pFH31
Purpose: Level0 Wheat TaU3 Pol III promoter
Depositing lab: Vladimir Nekrasov. Depositing organization: Rothamsted Research. Publication: A modular cloning toolkit for genome editing in plants. Hahn F, Korolev A, Sanjurjo Loures L, Nekrasov V. BMC Plant Biol. 2020 Apr 23;20(1):179. doi: 10.1186/s12870-020-02388-2. PubMed 32326901.
Backbone
  Vector backbone: pAGM9121
  Vector type: Plant Expression, CRISPR, Synthetic Biology
Growth in bacteria
  Bacterial resistance: Spectinomycin, 50 μg/mL
  Growth temperature: 37°C
  Growth strain: DH5alpha
  Copy number: High Copy
Gene/Insert
  Gene/Insert name: Level0 Wheat TaU3 Pol III promoter
  Species: Synthetic
Terms and licenses: Academic/Nonprofit Terms; Industry Terms: Not Available to Industry
How to cite: pFH31 was a gift from Vladimir Nekrasov (Addgene plasmid # 125884 ; http://n2t.net/addgene:125884 ; RRID:Addgene_125884)
