[The description below was written by a language model from this plasmid's Addgene catalogue record and pLannotate feature annotations shown in this document.]
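Description:
pFH31 is a small (about 2.6 kb) Level 0 part plasmid from a modular cloning toolkit for plant genome editing. It is built on the pAGM9121 backbone and catalogued as a plant expression, CRISPR and synthetic biology vector. It is not an expression construct in its own right. It stores a single standardised part, the wheat TaU3 RNA polymerase III promoter, listed as a synthetic insert. In modular (Golden Gate-type) cloning systems, Level 0 modules hold individual basic parts that are released and assembled in a defined order into higher-level transcription units. The record does not describe the flanking restriction sites or fusion overhangs.

The plasmid is maintained in E. coli at high copy number through a ColE1/pUC-type origin and is selected with spectinomycin. The resistance comes from an aadA aminoglycoside adenylyltransferase gene, which also confers streptomycin resistance. Upstream of it, the automated annotation finds short fragments of a class 1 integron Pc promoter and of a gentamicin acetyltransferase gene. These are probably remnants of the integron context from which the aadA cassette derives, and the Pc element plausibly drives the marker. The annotation does not label the TaU3 promoter itself, which presumably lies in the unannotated region downstream of the origin. The short match to Xenopus gsk3b in that area is most likely a spurious hit and not a real coding feature.

U3 promoters are small nucleolar RNA gene promoters transcribed by Pol III and are commonly used in monocots to express guide RNAs with defined ends. The intended use of pFH31 is therefore to supply a wheat-derived Pol III promoter for assembling sgRNA expression cassettes in CRISPR constructs, most naturally for wheat and other cereals.
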