Features (pLannotate 1.2.2; 5 found; start..end, strand, type, name):
     23..46      +  promoter       Pc promoter (fragment): intI1 (promoter lies within the coding sequence); class 1 integron promoter
    222..278     +  CDS            GmR (fragment): gentamycin acetyltransferase; aacC1; confers resistance to gentamycin
    289..1076    +  CDS            SmR (fragment): aminoglycoside adenylyltransferase (Murphy, 1985); aadA; confers resistance to spectinomycin and streptomycin
   1417..2005    +  rep_origin     ori: high-copy-number ColE1/pMB1/pBR322/pUC origin of replication
   2050..2157    +  CDS            gsk3b (fragment): GSK3B_XENLA - Also known as Xgsk-3. Experimental evidence at protein level: Swiss-Prot protein existence level 1. Plays a role in the organization of the formation of the main body axis of developing embryo. Acts as an inhibitor of differentiation of primary neurons. Inhibits the ability of ectopically expressed NEUROD1 and other bHLH factors to promote early retinal cell differentiation. May participate in the Wnt signaling pathway. May regulate the circadian clock via phosphorylation of the major clock components. From Xenopus laevis (African clawed frog).
>Addgene plasmid #125884 | pFH31 | addgene full sequence | sequence record 252789 | Addgene NGS Result
GTGCCGAGGCACGAACCCAGTGGACATAAGCCTGTTCGGTTCGTAAGCTGTAATGCAAGTAGCGTATGCG
CTCACGCAACTGGTCCAGAACCTTGACCGAACGCAGCGGTGGTAACGGCGCAGTGGCGGTTTTCATGGCT
TGTTATGACTGTTTTTTTGGGGTACAGTCTATGCCTCGGGCATCCAAGCAGCAAGCGCGTTACGCCGTGG
GTCGATGTTTGATGTTATGGAGCAGCAACGATGTTACGCAGCAGGGCAGTCGCCCTAAAACAAAGTTAAA
CATCATGGGGGAAGCGGTGATCGCCGAAGTATCGACTCAACTATCAGAGGTAGTTGGCGTCATCGAGCGC
CATCTCGAACCGACGTTGCTGGCCGTACATTTGTACGGCTCCGCAGTGGATGGCGGCCTGAAGCCACACA
GCGATATTGATTTGCTGGTTACGGTGACCGTAAGGCTTGATGAAACAACGCGGCGAGCTTTGATCAACGA
CCTTTTGGAAACTTCGGCTTCCCCTGGAGAGAGCGAGATTCTCCGCGCTGTAGAAGTCACCATTGTTGTG
CACGACGACATCATTCCGTGGCGTTATCCAGCTAAGCGCGAACTGCAATTTGGAGAATGGCAGCGCAATG
ACATTCTTGCAGGTATCTTCGAGCCAGCCACGATCGACATTGATCTGGCTATCTTGCTGACAAAAGCAAG
AGAACATAGCGTTGCCTTGGTAGGTCCAGCGGCGGAGGAACTCTTTGATCCGGTTCCTGAACAGGATCTA
TTTGAGGCGCTAAATGAAACCTTAACGCTATGGAACTCGCCGCCCGACTGGGCTGGCGATGAGCGAAATG
TAGTGCTTACGTTGTCCCGCATTTGGTACAGCGCAGTAACCGGCAAAATCGCGCCGAAGGATGTCGCTGC
CGACTGGGCAATGGAGCGCCTGCCGGCCCAGTATCAGCCCGTCATACTTGAAGCTAGACAGGCTTATCTT
GGACAAGAAGAAGATCGCTTGGCCTCGCGCGCAGATCAGTTGGAAGAATTTGTCCATTACGTGAAAGGCG
AGATCACCAAGGTAGTCGGCAAATAATGTCTAGCTAGAAATTCGTTCAAGCCGACGCCGCTTCGCGGCGC
GGCTTAACTCAAGCGTTAGATGCACTAAGCACATAATTGCTCACAGCCAAACTATCAGGTCAAGTCTGCT
TTTATTATTTTTAAGCGTGCATAATAAGCCCTACACAAATTGGGAGATATATCATGCTGTCAGACCAAGT
TTACTCATATATACTTTAGATTGATTTAAAACTTCATTTTTAATTTAAAAGGATCTAGGTGAAGATCCTT
TTTGATAATCTCATGACCAAAATCCCTTAACGTGAGTTTTCGTTCCACTGAGCGTCAGACCCCGTAGAAA
AGATCAAAGGATCTTCTTGAGATCCTTTTTTTCTGCGCGTAATCTGCTGCTTGCAAACAAAAAAACCACC
GCTACCAGCGGTGGTTTGTTTGCCGGATCAAGAGCTACCAACTCTTTTTCCGAAGGTAACTGGCTTCAGC
AGAGCGCAGATACCAAATACTGTTCTTCTAGTGTAGCCGTAGTTAGGCCACCACTTCAAGAACTCTGTAG
CACCGCCTACATACCTCGCTCTGCTAATCCTGTTACCAGTGGCTGCTGCCAGTGGCGATAAGTCGTGTCT
TACCGGGTTGGACTCAAGACGATAGTTACCGGATAAGGCGCAGCGGTCGGGCTGAACGGGGGGTTCGTGC
ACACAGCCCAGCTTGGAGCGAACGACCTACACCGAACTGAGATACCTACAGCGTGAGCTATGAGAAAGCG
CCACGCTTCCCGAAGGGAGAAAGGCGGACAGGTATCCGGTAAGCGGCAGGGTCGGAACAGGAGAGCGCAC
GAGGGAGCTTCCAGGGGGAAACGCCTGGTATCTTTATAGTCCTGTCGGGTTTCGCCACCTCTGACTTGAG
CGTCGATTTTTGTGATGCTCGTCAGGGGGGCGGAGCCTATGGAAAAACGCCAGCAACGCGGCCTTTTTAC
GGTTCCTGCACTCTGTGGTCTCAGGAGCATGAATCCAAACCACACGGAGTTCAAATTCCCACAGATTAAG
GCTCGTCCGTCGCACAAGGTAATGTGTGAATATTATATCTGTCGTGCAAAATTGCCTGGCCTGCACAATT
GCTGTTATAGTTGGCGGCAGGGAGAGTTTTAACATTGACTAGCGTGCTGATAATTTGTGAGAAATAATAA
TTGACAAGTAGATACTGACATTTGAGAAGAGCTTCTGAACTGTTATTAGTAACAAAAATGGAAAGCTGAT
GCACGGAAAAAGGAAAGAAAAAGCCATACTTTTTTTTAGGTAGGAAAAGAAAAAGCCATACGAGACTGAT
GTCTCTCAGATGGGCCGGGATCTGTCTATCTAGCAGGCAGCAGCCCACCAACCTCACGGGCCAGCAATTA
CGAGTCCTTCTAAAAGCTCCCGCCGAGGGGCGCTGGCGCTGCTGTGCAGCAGCACGTCTAACATTAGTCC
CACCTCGCCAGTTTACAGGGAGCAGAACCAGCTTATAAGCGGAGGCGCGGCACCAAGAAGCCGAGACCAC
GAA
